>Addgene plasmid #217363 | pAAV-ITR-EcYtR(NGS-6)-mCherry | addgene full sequence | sequence record 430292 | Addgene NGS Result
CCTGCAGGCAGCTGCGCGCTCGCTCGCTCACTGAGGCCGCCCGGGCGTCGGGCGACCTTTGGTCGCCCGG
CCTCAGTGAGCGAGCGAGCGCGCAGAGAGGGAGTGGCCAACTCCATCACTAGGGGTTCCTGCGGCCGCAC
GCGTCTCGCGGTCCAGTAGTGATCGACACTGCTCGATCCGCTCGCACCCCTAGGGGTACCTCGGGCAGGA
AGAGGGCCTATTTCCCATGATTCCTTCATATTTGCATATACGATACAAGGCTGTTAGAGAGATAATTAGA
ATTAATTTGACTGTAAACACAAAGATATTAGTACAAAATACGTGACGTAGAAAGTAATAATTTCTTGGGT
AGTTTGCAGTTTTAAAATTATGTTTTAAAATGGACTATCATATGCTTACCGTAACTTGAAAGTATTTCGA
TTTCTTGGCTTTATATATCTTGTGGAAAGGACGAAACACCGGGGCGGTTCCCGAGCGGCCAAAGGGAGCA
GACTCTAAATCTGCCGTCACAGACTTCGAAGGTTCGAATCCTTCCCGCCCCATTTTTTGCTAGCGGATCG
ACGAGAGCAGCGCGACTGGATCTGTCGCCCGTCTCAAACGCAACCCTCCGGCGGTCGCATATCATTCAGG
ACGAGCCTCAGACTCCAGCGTAACACGCGTCTAGTTATTAATAGTAATCAATTACGGGGTCATTAGTTCA
TAGCCCATATATGGAGTTCCGCGTTACATAACTTACGGTAAATGGCCCGCCTGGCTGACCGCCCAACGAC
CCCCGCCCATTGACGTCAATAATGACGTATGTTCCCATAGTAACGCCAATAGGGACTTTCCATTGACGTC
AATGGGTGGAGTATTTACGGTAAACTGCCCACTTGGCAGTACATCAAGTGTATCATATGCCAAGTACGCC
CCCTATTGACGTCAATGACGGTAAATGGCCCGCCTGGCATTATGCCCAGTACATGACCTTATGGGACTTT
CCTACTTGGCAGTACATCTACGTATTAGTCATCGCTATTACCATGGTGATGCGGTTTTGGCAGTACATCA
ATGGGCGTGGATAGCGGTTTGACTCACGGGGATTTCCAAGTCTCCACCCCATTGACGTCAATGGGAGTTT
GTTTTGGCACCAAAATCAACGGGACTTTCCAAAATGTCGTAACAACTCCGCCCCATTGACGCAAATGGGC
GGTAGGCGTGTACGGTGGGAGGTCTATATAAGCAGAGCTCGTTTAGTGAACCGTCAGATCGCCTGGAGAC
GCCATCCACGCTGTTTTGACCTCCATAGAAGACACCGGGACCGATCCAGCCTCCGCGGATTCGAATCCCG
GCCGGGAACGGTGCATTGGAACGCGGATTCCCCGTGCCAAGAGTGACGTAAGTACCGCCTATAGAGTCTA
TAGGCCCACAAAAAATGCTTTCTTCTTTTAATATACTTTTTTGTTTATCTTATTTCTAATACTTTCCCTA
ATCTCTTTCTTTCAGGGCAATAATGATACAATGTATCATGCCTCTTTGCACCATTCTAAAGAATAACAGT
GATAATTTCTGGGTTAAGGCAATAGCAATATTTCTGCATATAAATATTTCTGCATATAAATTGTAACTGA
TGTAAGAGGTTTCATATTGCTAATAGCAGCTACAATCCAGCTACCATTCTGCTTTTATTTTATGGTTGGG
ATAAGGCTGGATTATTCTGAGTCCAAGCTAGGCCCTTTTGCTAATCATGTTCATACCTCTTATCTTCCTC
CCACAGCTCCTGGGCAACGTGCTGGTCTGTGTGCTGGCCCATCACTTTGGCAAAGAATTGGGATTCGAAC
ATCGATTGAATTCATGGTGAGCAAGGGCGAGGAGGATAACATGGCCATCATCAAGGAGTTCATGCGCTTC
AAGGTGCACATGGAGGGCTCCGTGAACGGCCACGAGTTCGAGATCGAGGGCGAGGGCGAGGGCCGCCCCT
ACGAGGGCACCCAGACCGCCAAGCTGAAGGTGACCAAGGGTGGCCCCCTGCCCTTCGCCTGGGACATCCT
GTCCCCTCAGTTCATGTACGGCTCCAAGGCCTACGTGAAGCACCCCGCCGACATCCCCGACTACTTGAAG
CTGTCCTTCCCCGAGGGCTTCAAGTGGGAGCGCGTGATGAACTTCGAGGACGGCGGCGTGGTGACCGTGA
CCCAGGACTCCTCCCTGCAGGACGGCGAGTTCATCTACAAGGTGAAGCTGCGCGGCACCAACTTCCCCTC
CGACGGCCCCGTAATGCAGAAGAAGACAATGGGCTGGGAGGCCTCCTCCGAGCGGATGTACCCCGAGGAC
GGCGCCCTGAAGGGCGAGATCAAGCAGAGGCTGAAGCTGAAGGACGGCGGCCACTACGACGCTGAGGTCA
AGACCACCTACAAGGCCAAGAAGCCCGTGCAGCTGCCCGGCGCCTACAACGTCAACATCAAGTTGGACAT
CACCTCCCACAACGAGGACTACACCATCGTGGAACAGTACGAACGCGCCGAGGGCCGCCACTCCACCGGC
GGCATGGACGAGCTGTACAAGTAATCTAGAGTCGACCTGCAGAAGCTTGCCTCGAGCAGCGCTGCTCGAG
AGATCTACGGGTGGCATCCCTGTGACCCCTCCCCAGTGCCTCTCCTGGCCCTGGAAGTTGCCACTCCAGT
GCCCACCAGCCTTGTCCTAATAAAATTAAGTTGCATCATTTTGTCTGACTAGGTGTCCTTCTATAATATT
ATGGGGTGGAGGGGGGTGGTATGGAGCAAGGGGCAAGTTGGGAAGACAACCTGTAGGGCCTGCGGGGTCT
ATTGGGAACCAAGCTGGAGTGCAGTGGCACAATCTTGGCTCACTGCAATCTCCGCCTCCTGGGTTCAAGC
GATTCTCCTGCCTCAGCCTCCCGAGTTGTTGGGATTCCAGGCATGCATGACCAGGCTCAGCTAATTTTTG
TTTTTTTGGTAGAGACGGGGTTTCACCATATTGGCCAGGCTCGTCTCCAACTCCTAATCTCAGGTGATCT
ACCCACCTTGGCCTCCCAAATTGCTGGGATTACAGGCGTGAACCACTGCTCCCTTCCCTGTCCTTCTGAT
TTTGTAGGTAACCACGTGCGGACCGAGCGGCCGCAGGAACCCCTAGTGATGGAGTTGGCCACTCCCTCTC
TGCGCGCTCGCTCGCTCACTGAGGCCGGGCGACCAAAGGTCGCCCGACGCCCGGGCTTTGCCCGGGCGGC
CTCAGTGAGCGAGCGAGCGCGCAGCTGCCTGCAGGGGCGCCTGATGCGGTATTTTCTCCTTACGCATCTG
TGCGGTATTTCACACCGCATA
[95 nt withheld, positions 3312-3406]
T
[46 nt withheld, positions 3408-3453]
C
[141 nt withheld, positions 3455-3595]
CCTTTGACGTTGGAGTCCACGTTCTTT
[37 nt withheld, positions 3623-3659]
ACTCTATCTCGGGCTATTCTTTTGATTTATAAGGGATTTTGCCGATTTCGGTCTATTGGTTAAAAAATGA
GCTGATTTAACAAAAATTTAACGCGAATTTTAACAAAATATTAACGTTTACAATTTTATGGTGCACTCTC
AGTACAATCTGCTCTGATGCCGCATAGTTAAGCCAGCCCCGACACCCGCCAACACCCGCTGACGCGCCCT
GACGGGCTTGTCTGCTCCCGGCATCCGCTTACAGACAAGCTGTGACCGTCTCCGGGAGCTGCATGTGTCA
GAGGTTTTCACCGTCATCACCGAAACGCGCGAGACGAAAGGGCCTCGTGATACGCCTATTTTTATAGGTT
AATGTCATGATAATAATGGTTTCTTAGACGTCAGGTGGCACTTTTCGGGGAAATGTGCGCGGAACCCCTA
TTTGTTTATTTTTCTAAATACATTCAAATATGTATCCGCTCATGAGACAATAACCCTGATAAATGCTTCA
ATAATATTGAAAAAGGAAGAGTATGAGTATTCAACATTTCCGTGTCGCCCTTATTCCCTTTTTTGCGGCA
TTTTGCCTTCCTGTTTTTGCTCACCCAGAAACGCTGGTGAAAGTAAAAGATGCTGAAGATCAGTTGGGTG
CACGAGTGGGTTACATCGAACTGGATCTCAACAGCGGTAAGATCCTTGAGAGTTTTCGCCCCGAAGAACG
TTTTCCAATGATGAGCACTTTTAAAGTTCTGCTATGTGGCGCGGTATTATCCCGTATTGACGCCGGGCAA
GAGCAACTCGGTCGCCGCATACACTATTCTCAGAATGACTTGGTTGAGTACTCACCAGTCACAGAAAAGC
ATCTTACGGATGGCATGACAGTAAGAGAATTATGCAGTGCTGCCATAACCATGAGTGATAACACTGCGGC
CAACTTACTTCTGACAACGATCGGAGGACCGAAGGAGCTAACCGCTTTTTTGCACAACATGGGGGATCAT
GTAACTCGCCTTGATCGTTGGGAACCGGAGCTGAATGAAGCCATACCAAACGACGAGCGTGACACCACGA
TGCCTGTAGCAATGGCAACAACGTTGCGCAAACTATTAACTGGCGAACTACTTACTCTAGCTTCCCGGCA
ACAATTAATAGACTGGATGGAGGCGGATAAAGTTGCAGGACCACTTCTGCGCTCGGCCCTTCCGGCTGGC
TGGTTTATTGCTGATAAATCTGGAGCCGGTGAGCGTGGCTCTCGCGGTATCATTGCAGCACTGGGGCCAG
ATGGTAAGCCCTCCCGTATCGTAGTTATCTACACGACGGGGAGTCAGGCAACTATGGATGAACGAAATAG
ACAGATCGCTGAGATAGGTGCCTCACTGATTAAGCATTGGTAACTGTCAGACCAAGTTTACTCATATATA
CTTTAGATTGATTTAAAACTTCATTTTTAATTTAAAAGGATCTAGGTGAAGATCCTTTTTGATAATCTCA
TGACCAAAATCCCTTAACGTGAGTTTTCGTTCCACTGAGCGTCAGACCCCGTAGAAAAGATCAAAGGATC
TTCTTGAGATCCTTTTTTTCTGCGCGTAATCTGCTGCTTGCAAACAAAAAAACCACCGCTACCAGCGGTG
GTTTGTTTGCCGGATCAAGAGCTACCAACTCTTTTTCCGAAGGTAACTGGCTTCAGCAGAGCGCAGATAC
CAAATACTGTTCTTCTAGTGTAGCCGTAGTTAGGCCACCACTTCAAGAACTCTGTAGCACCGCCTACATA
CCTCGCTCTGCTAATCCTGTTACCAGTGGCTGCTGCCAGTGGCGATAAGTCGTGTCTTACCGGGTTGGAC
TCAAGACGATAGTTACCGGATAAGGCGCAGCGGTCGGGCTGAACGGGGGGTTCGTGCACACAGCCCAGCT
TGGAGCGAACGACCTACACCGAACTGAGATACCTACAGCGTGAGCTATGAGAAAGCGCCACGCTTCCCGA
AGGGAGAAAGGCGGACAGGTATCCGGTAAGCGGCAGGGTCGGAACAGGAGAGCGCACGAGGGAGCTTCCA
GGGGGAAACGCCTGGTATCTTTATAGTCCTGTCGGGTTTCGCCACCTCTGACTTGAGCGTCGATTTTTGT
GATGCTCGTCAGGGGGGCGGAGCCTATGGAAAAACGCCAGCAACGCGGCCTTTTTACGGTTCCTGGCCTT
TTGCTGGCCTTTTGCTCACATGT
Features (pLannotate 1.2.2; 20 found; start..end, strand, type, name):
     12..39      +  repeat_region  AAV2 ITR (fragment): inverted terminal repeat of adeno-associated virus serotype 2 inverted
     68..95      +  repeat_region  AAV2 ITR (fragment): inverted terminal repeat of adeno-associated virus serotype 2 inverted
    212..452     +  promoter       U6 promoter: RNA polymerase III promoter for human U6 snRNA
    466..536     +  tRNA           supF (fragment): E. coli amber-suppressor tyrosine tRNA
    722..1025    +  enhancer       CMV enhancer: human cytomegalovirus immediate early enhancer
   1026..1229    +  promoter       CMV promoter: human cytomegalovirus (CMV) immediate early promoter
   1378..1405    +  intron         CMV intron (fragment): modified intron A from human cytomegalovirus (CMV)
   1410..1756    +  intron         β-globin intron (fragment): internally truncated intron from human β-globin
   1760..1807    +  CDS            HBB (fragment): HBB_COLGU - Experimental evidence at transcript level: Swiss-Prot protein existence level 2. Involved in oxygen transport from the lung to the various peripheral tissues. From Colobus guereza (Mantled guereza) (Eastern black-and-white colobus monkey).
   1834..2541    +  CDS            mCherry: mCherry is a basic (constitutively fluorescent) red fluorescent protein published in 2004, derived from Discosoma sp.. It is reported to be a very rapidly-maturing monomer with low acid sensitivity.
   2545..2562    +  misc_feature   MCS (fragment): pUC18/19 multiple cloning site
   2599..3075    +  polyA_signal   hGH poly(A) signal: human growth hormone polyadenylation signal
   3115..3255    +  repeat_region  AAV2 ITR: inverted terminal repeat of adeno-associated virus serotype 2 inverted
   3260..3311    -  misc_feature   bom (fragment): basis of mobility region from pBR322
   3330..3785    +  rep_origin     f1 ori (sequence partly withheld): f1 bacteriophage origin of replication; arrow indicates direction of (+) strand synthesis
   3786..3835    -  misc_feature   bom (fragment): basis of mobility region from pBR322
   3937..3972    -  CDS            rop (fragment): Rop protein, which maintains plasmids at low copy number; rop
   4067..4171    +  promoter       AmpR promoter: bla
   4172..5032    +  CDS            AmpR: β-lactamase; bla; confers resistance to ampicillin, carbenicillin, and related antibiotics
   5203..5791    +  rep_origin     ori: high-copy-number ColE1/pMB1/pBR322/pUC origin of replication
