[The description below was written by a language model from this plasmid's Addgene catalogue record and pLannotate feature annotations shown in this document.]
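Description:
pAAV-ITR-EcYtR(NGS-6)-mCherry is a 5.85 kb AAV transfer plasmid for mammalian expression, built on the pAAV-ITR-mCherry backbone. It is maintained in E. coli through a high-copy ColE1/pUC-type origin and selected with ampicillin via the β-lactamase gene. An f1 phage origin is also present in the backbone. The payload lies between AAV serotype 2 inverted terminal repeats, the cis elements needed for replication and packaging of the intervening DNA into AAV particles. The annotation finds a full-length ITR on the right side but only short ITR fragments on the left. This may reflect the difficulty of sequencing and annotating these structured repeats, or it may be a partial deletion; the record does not say which.

Two independent expression units sit between the ITRs. The first is a roughly 350 bp insert cloned between KpnI and NheI, in which the human U6 RNA polymerase III promoter drives an E. coli tyrosine tRNA variant designated "NGS-6". The annotation matches it to the amber-suppressor tyrosine tRNA supF. The second is a Pol II cassette made up of the CMV enhancer and promoter, a chimeric intron region with a truncated β-globin intron, a wild-type mCherry coding sequence and the human growth hormone polyadenylation signal. Because mCherry carries no stop codon to be suppressed, it serves as a constitutive red marker of transfected or transduced cells rather than as a readout of suppression.

The construct comes from work on virus-assisted directed evolution of improved suppressor tRNAs in mammalian cells. It is suited to delivering this evolved tRNA by transfection or as packaged AAV. The record does not state a partner aminoacyl-tRNA synthetase, which would have to be supplied separately.
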