Addgene plasmid #217363: pAAV-ITR-EcYtR(NGS-6)-mCherry
Purpose: Expresses E. coli tyrosine tRNA variant "NGS-6" and a wild-type mCherry reporter; can be packaged into AAV
Depositing lab: Abhishek Chatterjee. Depositing organization: Boston College. Publication: Virus-assisted directed evolution of enhanced suppressor tRNAs in mammalian cells. Jewel D, Kelemen RE, Huang RL, Zhu Z, Sundaresh B, Cao X, Malley K, Huang Z, Pasha M, Anthony J, van Opijnen T, Chatterjee A. Nat Methods. 2023 Jan;20(1):95-103. doi: 10.1038/s41592-022-01706-w. Epub 2022 Dec 22. PubMed 36550276.
Backbone
  Vector backbone: pAAV-ITR-mCherry
  Backbone size w/o insert (bp): 5486
  Total vector size (bp): 5852
  Vector type: Mammalian Expression, AAV
Growth in bacteria
  Bacterial resistance: Ampicillin, 100 μg/mL
  Growth temperature: 37°C
  Growth strain: NEB Stable
  Copy number: High Copy
Gene/Insert
  Gene/Insert name: E. coli tyrosine tRNA mutant, "NGS-6" (alt names: EcYtR-NGS-6; YtR-NGS-6)
  Species: Escherichia coli
  Insert size (bp): 354
  Promoter: U6
  Cloning method: Restriction Enzyme; 5′ cloning site KpnI (not destroyed); 3′ cloning site NheI (not destroyed)
  Sequencing primers: 5′ CTGCGGCCGCACGCGTCTCGCGGTCCAG; 3′ GCTGCTCTCGTCGATCCGCTAGC
Terms and licenses: Academic/Nonprofit Terms; Industry Terms: Not Available to Industry
How to cite: pAAV-ITR-EcYtR(NGS-6)-mCherry was a gift from Abhishek Chatterjee (Addgene plasmid # 217363 ; http://n2t.net/addgene:217363 ; RRID:Addgene_217363)
